Addgene plasmid #190252: pAV103-PRNR2-mCherry-Elk1DM-1SIM
Purpose: Expression mCherry-Elk1DM in yeast cells
Depositing lab: Liam Holt. Depositing organization: NYU Grossman School of Medicine. Publication: Condensed-phase signaling can expand kinase specificity and respond to macromolecular crowding. Sang D, Shu T, Pantoja CF, Ibanez de Opakua A, Zweckstetter M, Holt LJ. Mol Cell. 2022 Oct 6;82(19):3693-3711.e10. doi: 10.1016/j.molcel.2022.08.016. Epub 2022 Sep 14. PubMed 36108633.
Backbone
  Vector backbone: Pav103
  Vector type: Yeast Expression
  Selectable markers: HIS3
Growth in bacteria
  Bacterial resistance: Ampicillin, 100 μg/mL
  Growth temperature: 37°C
  Growth strain: DH5alpha
  Copy number: Unknown
Gene/Insert
  Gene/Insert name: ELK1DM-SIM
  Species: H. sapiens (human), Synthetic
  Tag / fusion protein: mCherry
Terms and licenses: Academic/Nonprofit Terms; Industry Terms: Not Available to Industry
How to cite: pAV103-PRNR2-mCherry-Elk1DM-1SIM was a gift from Liam Holt (Addgene plasmid # 190252 ; http://n2t.net/addgene:190252 ; RRID:Addgene_190252)
