[The description below was written by a language model from this plasmid's Addgene catalogue record and pLannotate feature annotations shown in this document.]
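Description:
pAV103-PRNR2-mCherry-Elk1DM-1SIM is a 6.7 kb yeast expression plasmid built on the pAV103 backbone, which the feature table shows to be a pBluescript/pRS-style shuttle vector. In E. coli it replicates from a high-copy ColE1/pUC origin and is selected with ampicillin through the AmpR (β-lactamase) cassette. It also retains an f1 phage origin, lacZα and lac promoter/operator remnants, and flanking T7 and T3 promoters around the former cloning site. Selection in Saccharomyces cerevisiae relies on the HIS3 auxotrophic marker with its own promoter. No yeast replication origin (2μ or CEN/ARS) was annotated, which would be consistent with an integrating vector, but the record does not state how the plasmid is maintained in yeast.

The payload is a single fusion reading frame: N-terminal mCherry, followed by a fragment of human ELK1, followed by a short segment matching PIAS2. The PIAS2 segment corresponds to the one SUMO-interacting motif ("1SIM") in the construct name. "DM" in the name presumably marks a mutant form of the ELK1 fragment, but the record does not define the changes. The name indicates that expression is driven by the yeast RNR2 promoter. This promoter is not annotated as such, although yeast genomic sequence (a hit to a predicted S. cerevisiae ORF) lies directly upstream of mCherry where the promoter would be expected. No terminator is annotated.

The stated purpose is expression of mCherry-Elk1DM in yeast cells. The associated study concerns kinase signalling in condensed phases and responses to macromolecular crowding. In that context, the SIM tag plausibly recruits the fluorescent ELK1 kinase-substrate fragment to SUMO-containing assemblies, with mCherry reporting its localisation, though the record does not say this.
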