Features (pLannotate 1.2.2; 21 found; start..end, strand, type, name):
     26..454     -  rep_origin     f1 ori (sequence partly withheld): f1 bacteriophage origin of replication; arrow indicates direction of (+) strand synthesis
    458..613     -  CDS            lacZα (fragment): LacZα fragment of β-galactosidase; lacZ fragment
    621..639     +  promoter       T7 promoter: promoter for bacteriophage T7 RNA polymerase
    648..668     -  misc_feature   MCS (fragment): pBluescript multiple cloning site
    801..1214    -  CDS            YJC7_YEAST: Protein predicted: Swiss-Prot protein existence level 4. From Saccharomyces cerevisiae (strain ATCC 204508 / S288c) (Baker's yeast).
   1495..2202    +  CDS            mCherry: mCherry is a basic (constitutively fluorescent) red fluorescent protein published in 2004, derived from Discosoma sp.. It is reported to be a very rapidly-maturing monomer with low acid sensitivity.
   2248..2916    +  CDS            ELK1 (fragment): ELK1_HUMAN - Experimental evidence at protein level: Swiss-Prot protein existence level 1. Transcription factor that binds to purine-rich DNA sequences. Forms a ternary complex with SRF and the ETS and SRF motifs of the serum response element (SRE) on the promoter region of immediate early genes such as FOS and IER2. Induces target gene transcription upon JNK- signaling pathway stimulation (By similarity). From Homo sapiens (Human).
   2959..3027    +  CDS            Pias2 (fragment): PIAS2_RAT - Also known as Miz1, Piasx. Experimental evidence at protein level: Swiss-Prot protein existence level 1. Functions as an E3-type small ubiquitin-like modifier (SUMO) ligase, stabilizing the interaction between UBE2I and the substrate, and as a SUMO-tethering factor. Plays a crucial role as a transcriptional coregulation in various cellular pathways, including the STAT pathway, the p53 pathway and the steroid hormone signaling pathway. The effects of this transcriptional coregulation, transactivation or silencing may vary depending upon the biological context and PIAS2 isoform studi
   3083..3101    -  promoter       T3 promoter: promoter for bacteriophage T3 RNA polymerase
   3146..3162    -  protein_bind   lac operator: The lac repressor binds to the lac operator to inhibit transcription in E. coli. This inhibition can be relieved by adding lactose or isopropyl-β-D-thiogalactopyranoside (IPTG). lac repressor encoded by lacI
   3170..3200    -  promoter       lac promoter: promoter for the E. coli lac operon
   3215..3236    -  protein_bind   CAP binding site: CAP binding activates transcription in the presence of cAMP. E. coli catabolite activator protein
   3249..3341    -  CDS            lacI (fragment): lac repressor; lacI; The lac repressor binds to the lac operator to inhibit transcription in E. coli. This inhibition can be relieved by adding lactose or isopropyl-β-D-thiogalactopyranoside (IPTG).
   3524..4112    -  rep_origin     ori: high-copy-number ColE1/pMB1/pBR322/pUC origin of replication
   4283..5143    -  CDS            AmpR: β-lactamase; bla; confers resistance to ampicillin, carbenicillin, and related antibiotics
   5144..5248    -  promoter       AmpR promoter: bla
   5420..5469    +  misc_feature   bom (fragment): basis of mobility region from pBR322
   5470..5550    -  CDS            MRM1 (fragment): MRM1_YEAST - Also known as PET56 From Saccharomyces cerevisiae (strain ATCC 204508 / S288c) (Baker's yeast).
   5600..5787    +  promoter       HIS3 promoter: S. cerevisiae HIS3
   5788..6450    +  CDS            HIS3: imidazoleglycerol-phosphate dehydratase, required for histidine biosynthesis; S. cerevisiae HIS3; yeast auxotrophic marker
   6658..6709    +  misc_feature   bom (fragment): basis of mobility region from pBR322
>Addgene plasmid #190252 | pAV103-PRNR2-mCherry-Elk1DM-1SIM | addgene full sequence | sequence record 374359 | Addgene NGS Result
ATTGTAAGCGTTAATATTTTGTTAAAATTCGCGTTAAATTTTTGTTAAATCAGCTCATTTTTTAACCAAT
AGGCCGAAATCGGCAAAATCCCTTATAAATCAAAAGAATAGACCGAGATAGGGT
[37 nt withheld, positions 125-161]
AAAGAACGTGGACTCCAACGTCAAAGG
[49 nt withheld, positions 189-237]
T
[91 nt withheld, positions 239-329]
G
[124 nt withheld, positions 331-454]
CCATTCGCCATTCAGGCTGCGCAACTGTTGGGAAGGGCGATCGGTGCGGGCCTCTTCGCTATTACGCCAG
CTGGCGAAAGGGGGATGTGCTGCAAGGCGATTAAGTTGGGTAACGCCAGGGTTTTCCCAGTCACGACGTT
GTAAAACGACGGCCAGTGAGCGCGCGTAATACGACTCACTATAGGGCGAATTGGGTACCGGGCCCCCCCT
CGAGAGTCGAACAAGAAGCAGGCAAAGTTTAGAGCACTGCCCCTCCGCACTCAAAAAAGAAAAAACTAGG
AGGAAAATAAAATTCTCAACCACACAAACACATAAACACATACAAATACAAATACAAGCTTATTTACTTG
ACATCGCGCGATCTTCCACTATTCAGCGCCGTCCGCCCTCTCTCGTGTTTTTTGTTTACGCGACAACTAT
GCGAAATCCGGAGCAACGGGCAACCGTTTGGGGAAAGACCACACCCACGCGCGATCGCCATGGCAACGAG
GTCGCACACGCCCCACACCCAGACCTCCCTGCGAGCGGGCATGGGTACAATGTCCCCGTTGCCACAGAGA
CCACTTCGTAGCACAGCGCAGAGCGTAGCGTGTTGTTGCTGCTGACAAAAGAAAATTTTTCTTAGCAAAG
CAAAGGAGGGGAAGCACGGGCAGATAGCACCGTACCATACCCTTGGAAACTCGAAATGAACGAAGCAGGA
AATGAGAGAATGAGAGTTTTGTAGGTATATATAGCGGTAGTGTTTGCGCGTTACCATCATCTTCTGGATC
TATCTATTGTTCTTTTCCTCATCACTTTCCCCTTTTTCGCTCTTCTTCTTGTCTTTTATTTCTTTCTTTT
TTTTAATTGTTCCCTCGATTGGCTATCTACCAAAGAATCCAAACTTAATACACGTATTTATTTGTCCAAT
TACCGAATTCATGTTGATCACAAGTGGAGCGTCAGGGGCACTTCAGTTGCCACCGTTGGAAAGACTAACT
CTGGGCTCCGCTGGATCAGCTTTAGCCTTGAAATTAGCAGGTCTTGATATCCTGATCACTATGGTGAGCA
AGGGCGAGGAGGACAACATGGCCATCATCAAGGAGTTCATGCGCTTCAAGGTGCACATGGAGGGCTCCGT
GAACGGCCACGAGTTCGAGATCGAGGGCGAGGGCGAGGGCCGCCCCTACGAGGGCACCCAGACCGCCAAG
CTGAAGGTGACCAAGGGCGGCCCCCTGCCCTTCGCCTGGGACATCCTGTCCCCTCAGTTCATGTACGGCT
CCAAGGCCTACGTGAAGCACCCCGCCGACATCCCCGACTACTTGAAGCTGTCCTTCCCCGAGGGCTTCAA
GTGGGAGCGCGTGATGAACTTCGAGGACGGCGGCGTGGTGACCGTGACCCAGGACTCCTCCCTGCAGGAC
GGCGAGTTCATCTACAAGGTGAAGCTGCGCGGCACCAACTTCCCCTCCGACGGCCCCGTAATGCAGAAGA
AGACCATGGGCTGGGAGGCCTCCTCCGAGCGGATGTACCCCGAGGACGGCGCCCTGAAGGGCGAGATCAA
GCAGAGGCTGAAGCTGAAGGACGGCGGCCACTACGACGCCGAGGTCAAGACCACCTACAAGGCCAAGAAG
CCCGTGCAGCTGCCCGGCGCCTACAACGTCAACATCAAGCTGGACATCACCTCCCACAACGAGGACTACA
CCATCGTGGAACAGTACGAGCGCGCCGAGGGCCGCCACTCCACCGGCGGCATGGACGAGCTGTACAAGGC
GGCCGCAGGTGGTTCCGGGGGTTCAGGGGGTTCTGGTGGAAGCGCCTGCCTGGAAGCGGAAGAAGCAGGG
CTGCCCTTGCAAGTTATTCTTACTCCCCCGGAGGCTCCCAATCTTAAATCTGAAGAGCTTAACGTCGAGC
CGGGACTGGGACGTGCGCTTCCTCCAGAAGTTAAAGTGGAGGGTCCCAAAGAAGAATTAGAGGTCGCTGG
AGAACGCGGCTTTGTTCCCGAGACTACGAAAGCCGAGCCTGAGGTACCTCCGCAAGAAGGAGTCCCAGCT
CGCTTACCGGCCGTAGTGATGGATACTGCTGGACAGGCAGGCGGTCATGCTGCATCTAGTCCAGAAATCA
GTCAACCGCAAGCGGGGGCCGCGCCCCGTGATGCAGCGGCGCCTCTGTCGCCGTCGCTTCTTGGAGGACC
TGGCCCAGAGCGCACCCCCGGCAGCGGGTCTGGTTCTGGATTGCAGGCGCCGGGGCCAGCCCTGACTCCT
TCCTTATTGCCTACTCACACGTTGACACCCGTCTTATTGACCCCGTCCAGCTTGCCTCCATCAATCCACT
TTTGGTCTACCCTTAGCCCGATTGCCCCACGCTCTCCCGCAAAATTGAGTGCAGCGGCACCCAGCAGCGG
ATCCGCTCAAGTTCACATCCCCTCCATTTCTGTGGACGGATTAAGTACGCCAGTCGTGCTTAGCCCAGGT
CCTCAAAAACCAACTAGAGGCGGCTCGGGAGGTTCGGGCGGCAGCGGCGGAAGCAAAGTCGATGTAATTG
ACTTAACGATCGAATCTAGCAGCGATGAAGAAGAAGATCCACCGGCTAAACGTTAGTTAATTAATATATA
ACTGAATAAATTTTTTCAAAGAGCTCCAGCTTTTGTTCCCTTTAGTGAGGGTTAATTGCGCGCTTGGCGT
AATCATGGTCATAGCTGTTTCCTGTGTGAAATTGTTATCCGCTCACAATTCCACACAACATACGAGCCGG
AAGCATAAAGTGTAAAGCCTGGGGTGCCTAATGAGTGAGCTAACTCACATTAATTGCGTTGCGCTCACTG
CCCGCTTTCCAGTCGGGAAACCTGTCGTGCCAGCTGCATTAATGAATCGGCCAACGCGCGGGGAGAGGCG
GTTTGCGTATTGGGCGCTCTTCCGCTTCCTCGCTCACTGACTCGCTGCGCTCGGTCGTTCGGCTGCGGCG
AGCGGTATCAGCTCACTCAAAGGCGGTAATACGGTTATCCACAGAATCAGGGGATAACGCAGGAAAGAAC
ATGTGAGCAAAAGGCCAGCAAAAGGCCAGGAACCGTAAAAAGGCCGCGTTGCTGGCGTTTTTCCATAGGC
TCCGCCCCCCTGACGAGCATCACAAAAATCGACGCTCAAGTCAGAGGTGGCGAAACCCGACAGGACTATA
AAGATACCAGGCGTTTCCCCCTGGAAGCTCCCTCGTGCGCTCTCCTGTTCCGACCCTGCCGCTTACCGGA
TACCTGTCCGCCTTTCTCCCTTCGGGAAGCGTGGCGCTTTCTCATAGCTCACGCTGTAGGTATCTCAGTT
CGGTGTAGGTCGTTCGCTCCAAGCTGGGCTGTGTGCACGAACCCCCCGTTCAGCCCGACCGCTGCGCCTT
ATCCGGTAACTATCGTCTTGAGTCCAACCCGGTAAGACACGACTTATCGCCACTGGCAGCAGCCACTGGT
AACAGGATTAGCAGAGCGAGGTATGTAGGCGGTGCTACAGAGTTCTTGAAGTGGTGGCCTAACTACGGCT
ACACTAGAAGAACAGTATTTGGTATCTGCGCTCTGCTGAAGCCAGTTACCTTCGGAAAAAGAGTTGGTAG
CTCTTGATCCGGCAAACAAACCACCGCTGGTAGCGGTGGTTTTTTTGTTTGCAAGCAGCAGATTACGCGC
AGAAAAAAAGGATCTCAAGAAGATCCTTTGATCTTTTCTACGGGGTCTGACGCTCAGTGGAACGAAAACT
CACGTTAAGGGATTTTGGTCATGAGATTATCAAAAAGGATCTTCACCTAGATCCTTTTAAATTAAAAATG
AAGTTTTAAATCAATCTAAAGTATATATGAGTAAACTTGGTCTGACAGTTACCAATGCTTAATCAGTGAG
GCACCTATCTCAGCGATCTGTCTATTTCGTTCATCCATAGTTGCCTGACTCCCCGTCGTGTAGATAACTA
CGATACGGGAGGGCTTACCATCTGGCCCCAGTGCTGCAATGATACCGCGAGATCCACGCTCACCGGCTCC
AGATTTATCAGCAATAAACCAGCCAGCCGGAAGGGCCGAGCGCAGAAGTGGTCCTGCAACTTTATCCGCC
TCCATCCAGTCTATTAATTGTTGCCGGGAAGCTAGAGTAAGTAGTTCGCCAGTTAATAGTTTGCGCAACG
TTGTTGCCATTGCTACAGGCATCGTGGTGTCACGCTCGTCGTTTGGTATGGCTTCATTCAGCTCCGGTTC
CCAACGATCAAGGCGAGTTACATGATCCCCCATGTTGTGCAAAAAAGCGGTTAGCTCCTTCGGTCCTCCG
ATCGTTGTCAGAAGTAAGTTGGCCGCAGTGTTATCACTCATGGTTATGGCAGCACTGCATAATTCTCTTA
CTGTCATGCCATCCGTAAGATGCTTTTCTGTGACTGGTGAGTACTCAACCAAGTCATTCTGAGAATAGTG
TATGCGGCGACCGAGTTGCTCTTGCCCGGCGTCAATACGGGATAATACCGCGCCACATAGCAGAACTTTA
AAAGTGCTCATCATTGGAAAACGTTCTTCGGGGCGAAAACTCTCAAGGATCTTACCGCTGTTGAGATCCA
GTTCGATGTAACCCACTCGTGCACCCAACTGATCTTCAGCATCTTTTACTTTCACCAGCGTTTCTGGGTG
AGCAAAAACAGGAAGGCAAAATGCCGCAAAAAAGGGAATAAGGGCGACACGGAAATGTTGAATACTCATA
CTCTTCCTTTTTCAATATTATTGAAGCATTTATCAGGGTTATTGTCTCATGAGCGGATACATATTTGAAT
GTATTTAGAAAAATAAACAAATAGGGGTTCCGCGCACATTTCCCCGAAAAGTGCCACCTGACGTCTAAGA
AACCATTATTATCATGACATTAACCTATAAAAATAGGCGTATCACGAGGCCCTTTGTCACAGCTTGTCTG
TAAGCGGATGCCGGGAGCAGACAAGCCCGTCAGGGCGCGTCAGCGGGTGTTGGCGGGTGTCGGGGCTGGC
TTAACTATGCGGCATCAGAGCAGATTGTACTGAGAGTGCACCATAAATTCCCGTTTTAAGAGCTTGGTGA
GCGCTAGGAGTCACTGCCAGGTATCGTTTGAACACGGCATTAGTCAGGGAAGTCATAACACAGTCCTTTC
CCGCAATTTTCTTTTTCTATTACTCTTGGCCTCCTCTAGTACACTCTATATTTTTTTATGCCTCGGTAAT
GATTTTCATTTTTTTTTTTCCACCTAGCGGATGACTCTTTTTTTTTCTTAGCGATTGGCATTATCACATA
ATGAATTATACATTATATAAAGTAATGTGATTTCTTCGAAGAATATACTAAAAAATGAGCAGGCAAGATA
AACGAAGGCAAAGATGACAGAGCAGAAAGCCCTAGTAAAGCGTATTACAAATGAAACCAAGATTCAGATT
GCGATCTCTTTAAAGGGTGGTCCCCTAGCGATAGAGCACTCGATCTTCCCAGAAAAAGAGGCAGAAGCAG
TAGCAGAACAGGCCACACAATCGCAAGTGATTAACGTCCACACAGGTATAGGGTTTCTGGACCATATGAT
ACATGCTCTGGCCAAGCATTCCGGCTGGTCGCTAATCGTTGAGTGCATTGGTGACTTACACATAGACGAC
CATCACACCACTGAAGACTGCGGGATTGCTCTCGGTCAAGCTTTTAAAGAGGCCCTAGGGGCCGTGCGTG
GAGTAAAAAGGTTTGGATCAGGATTTGCGCCTTTGGATGAGGCACTTTCCAGAGCGGTGGTAGATCTTTC
GAACAGGCCGTACGCAGTTGTCGAACTTGGTTTGCAAAGGGAGAAAGTAGGAGATCTCTCTTGCGAGATG
ATCCCGCATTTTCTTGAAAGCTTTGCAGAGGCTAGCAGAATTACCCTCCACGTTGATTGTCTGCGAGGCA
AGAATGATCATCACCGTAGTGAGAGTGCGTTCAAGGCTCTTGCGGTTGCCATAAGAGAAGCCACCTCGCC
CAATGGTACCAACGATGTTCCCTCCACCAAAGGTGTTCTTATGTAGTGACACCGATTATTTAAAGCTGCA
GCATACGATATATATACATGTGTATATATGTATACCTATGAATGTCAGTAAGTATGTATACGAACAGTAT
GATACTGAAGATGACAAGGTAATGCATCATTCTATACGTGTCATTCTGAACGAGGCGCGCTTTCCTTTTT
TCTTTTTGCTTTTTCTTTTTTTTTCTCTTGAACTCGACGGATCTATGCGGTGTGAAATACCGCACAGATG
CGTAAGGAGAAAATACCGCATCAGGAA
